Addgene plasmid #107832: pHBS985 TDP43 RRM-GFP G348C
Purpose: To test the effect of sequence on TDP43 droplet properties
Depositing lab: Rajat Rohatgi. Depositing organization: Stanford University.
Backbone
  Vector backbone: pCS2-Dest
  Vector type: Mammalian Expression
Growth in bacteria
  Bacterial resistance: Ampicillin, 100 μg/mL
  Growth temperature: 37°C
  Growth strain: DH5alpha
  Copy number: High Copy
Gene/Insert
  Gene/Insert name: TARDBP mutant
  Species: H. sapiens (human)
  Mutation: G348C mutation in LLPS reporter
  Entrez Gene: TARDBP (a.k.a. ALS10, TDP-43)
  Cloning method: Gibson Cloning
Terms and licenses: Academic/Nonprofit Terms; Industry Terms: Not Available to Industry
How to cite: pHBS985 TDP43 RRM-GFP G348C was a gift from Rajat Rohatgi (Addgene plasmid # 107832 ; http://n2t.net/addgene:107832 ; RRID:Addgene_107832)
