[The description below was written by a language model from this plasmid's Addgene catalogue record and pLannotate feature annotations shown in this document.]
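Description:
pHBS985 TDP43 RRM-GFP G348C is a mammalian expression plasmid built on the pCS2-Dest backbone, a Gateway-adapted pCS2 vector. It is maintained in E. coli through a high-copy ColE1/pUC-type origin and selected with ampicillin via the β-lactamase gene. An f1 origin and remnants of a lac promoter/operator, lacI and lacZα are also present as backbone carry-over. Expression in mammalian cells is driven by the simian cytomegalovirus IE94 enhancer/promoter and terminated by an SV40 polyadenylation signal. An SP6 promoter sits just upstream of the insert, which in pCS2-type vectors allows in vitro synthesis of sense RNA, and T7 and T3 promoters lie downstream in the opposite orientation.

The insert lies between attB1 and attB2 sites and encodes a mutant human TARDBP (TDP-43) reporter, assembled by Gibson cloning. In the sequenced record, an N-terminal TDP-43 fragment of about 300 bp runs directly into superfolder GFP. The annotation tool matched this fragment to the Xenopus orthologue, although the catalogue lists the species as human. Roughly 480 bp of unannotated sequence follows GFP before attB2. Together with the construct name, this layout suggests that GFP takes the place of the RNA recognition motifs and that the unannotated stretch encodes the C-terminal region where G348C would fall, but the feature tables do not confirm this. The two sequence records differ by only a few nucleotides and show the same architecture.

The catalogue describes the construct as a liquid-liquid phase separation reporter carrying the G348C substitution. Its stated purpose is to test how sequence changes affect the properties of TDP-43 droplets, presumably by imaging the GFP signal in transfected cells.
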