Features (pLannotate 1.2.2; 17 found; start..end, strand, type, name):
     35..53      +  promoter       SP6 promoter: promoter for bacteriophage SP6 RNA polymerase
    108..132     +  protein_bind   attB1: mutant version of attB; recombination site for the Gateway® BP reaction BP Clonase™
    478..1179    +  CDS            Superfolder GFP: Superfolder GFP is a basic (constitutively fluorescent) green fluorescent protein published in 2005, derived from Aequorea victoria. It is reported to be a very rapidly-maturing weak dimer.
   1660..1684    -  protein_bind   attB2: mutant version of attB; recombination site for the Gateway® BP reaction BP Clonase™
   1707..1724    -  promoter       T7 promoter (fragment): promoter for bacteriophage T7 RNA polymerase
   1729..1863    -  polyA_signal   SV40 poly(A) signal: SV40 polyadenylation signal
   1976..1994    -  promoter       T3 promoter: promoter for bacteriophage T3 RNA polymerase
   2039..2055    -  protein_bind   lac operator: The lac repressor binds to the lac operator to inhibit transcription in E. coli. This inhibition can be relieved by adding lactose or isopropyl-β-D-thiogalactopyranoside (IPTG). lac repressor encoded by lacI
   2063..2093    -  promoter       lac promoter: promoter for the E. coli lac operon
   2108..2129    -  protein_bind   CAP binding site: CAP binding activates transcription in the presence of cAMP. E. coli catabolite activator protein
   2142..2234    -  CDS            lacI (fragment): lac repressor; lacI; The lac repressor binds to the lac operator to inhibit transcription in E. coli. This inhibition can be relieved by adding lactose or isopropyl-β-D-thiogalactopyranoside (IPTG).
   2417..3005    -  rep_origin     ori: high-copy-number ColE1/pMB1/pBR322/pUC origin of replication
   3176..4036    -  CDS            AmpR: β-lactamase; bla; confers resistance to ampicillin, carbenicillin, and related antibiotics
   4037..4141    -  promoter       AmpR promoter: bla
   4194..4622    -  rep_origin     f1 ori (sequence partly withheld): f1 bacteriophage origin of replication; arrow indicates direction of (+) strand synthesis
   4627..4693    -  CDS            lacZα (fragment): LacZα fragment of β-galactosidase; lacZ fragment
   4696..5680    +  promoter       CMV IE94 promoter: enhancer/promoter region of simian cytomegalovirus major immediate early transcription unit IE94
>Addgene plasmid #107832 | pHBS985 TDP43 RRM-GFP G348C | depositor full sequence | sequence record 203681 | pHBS985 TDP43 RRM-GFP G348C sequence 5680 bps
CGCCATTCTGCCTGGGGACGTCGGAGCAAGCTTGATTTAGGTGACACTATAGAATACAAGCTACTTGTTC
TTTTTGCAGGATCCCATCGATTCGAATTCAAGGATCAACAAGTTTGTACAAAAAAGCAGGCTGGCGCCGG
TACCACCGGTGCCACCATGGGATCCATGTCTGAATATATTCGGGTAACCGAAGATGAGAACGATGAGCCC
ATTGAAATACCATCGGAAGACGATGGGACGGTGCTGCTCTCCACGGTTACAGCCCAGTTTCCAGGGGCGT
GTGGGCTTCGCTACAGGAATCCAGTGTCTCAGTGTATGAGAGGTGTCCGGCTGGTAGAAGGAATTCTGCA
TGCCCCAGATGCTGGCTGGGGAAATCTGGTGTATGTTGTCAACTATCCAAAAGATAACAAAAGAAAAATG
GATGAGACAGATGCTTCATCAGCAGTGAAAGTGAAAAGAGCAGTCCAGAAAACATCCAGTAAAGGAGAGG
AACTATTTACAGGTACTGTGCCTATCAAAGTCGAGCTGGACGGCGACGTAAACGGCCACAAGTTCAGCGT
GCGTGGCGAGGGCGAGGGCGATGCCACCGAGGGCAAGCTGACCCTGAAGTTCATCTGCACCACCGGCAAG
CTGCCGGTGCCGTGGCCGACCCTCGTGACCACCCTGACCTACGGCGTGCAGTGCTTCAGCCGCTACCCGG
ACCACATGAAGCGTCACGACTTCTTCAAGTCCGCCATGCCGGAAGGCTACGTCCAGGAGCGCACCATCGA
GTTCAAGGACGACGGCACCTACAAGACCCGCGCGGAGGTGAAGTTCGAGGGCGACACCCTGGTGAACCGC
ATCGAGCTGAAGGGCAACGACTTCAAGGAGGACGGCAACATCCTGGGTCACAAGCTGGAGTACAACCACA
ACAGCCACAACGTCCGTATCGAAGCCGACAAGCAGAAGAACGGCATCAAGGCTAACTTCAAGATCCGCCA
CAACGTTGAGGACGGCAGCCAGCAGGAAGCCGACCACAAACAGCAGAACACCCCGATCGGCGACGGCCCG
GTGCGCCTGCCGGACAACCACTATCTGAGCACCCAGACCACGCTGAGCAAAGACCCGAACGAGAAGCGCG
ATCACATGGTCCTGAAGGAGTTCGTGACGGCAGCCGGTATCACTAAAGGTGAAGATGAAAGTGGATCCAA
TGCCGAACCTAAGCACAATAGCAATAGACAGTTAGAAAGAAGTGGAAGATTTGGTGGTAATCCAGGTGGC
TTTGGGAATCAGGGTGGATTTGGTAATAGCAGAGGGGGTGGAGCTGGTTTGGGAAACAATCAAGGTAGTA
ATATGGGTGGTGGGATGAACTTTGGTGCGTTCAGCATTAATCCAGCCATGATGGCTGCCGCCCAGGCAGC
ACTACAGAGCAGTTGGGGTATGATGGGCATGTTAGCCAGCCAGCAGAACCAGTCATGCCCATCGGGTAAT
AACCAAAACCAAGGCAACATGCAGAGGGAGCCAAACCAGGCCTTCGGTTCTGGAAATAACTCTTATAGTG
GCTCTAATTCTGGTGCAGCAATTGGTTGGGGATCAGCATCCAATGCAGGGTCGGGCAGTGGTTTTAATGG
AGGCTTTGGCTCAAGCATGGATTCTAAGTCTTCTGGCTGGGGAATGTAGACCCAGCTTTCTTGTACAAAG
TGGTTGATCCTCTCGAGCCTCTAGAACTATAGTGAGTCGTATTACGTAGATCCAGACATGATAAGATACA
TTGATGAGTTTGGACAAACCACAACTAGAATGCAGTGAAAAAAATGCTTTATTTGTGAAATTTGTGATGC
TATTGCTTTATTTGTAACCATTATAAGCTGCAATAAACAAGTTAACAACAACAATTGCATTCATTTTATG
TTTCAGGTTCAGGGGGAGGTGTGGGAGGTTTTTTAATTCGCGGCCGCGGCGCCAATGCATTGGGCCCGGT
ACCCAGCTTTTGTTCCCTTTAGTGAGGGTTAATTGCGCGCTTGGCGTAATCATGGTCATAGCTGTTTCCT
GTGTGAAATTGTTATCCGCTCACAATTCCACACAACATACGAGCCGGAAGCATAAAGTGTAAAGCCTGGG
GTGCCTAATGAGTGAGCTAACTCACATTAATTGCGTTGCGCTCACTGCCCGCTTTCCAGTCGGGAAACCT
GTCGTGCCAGCTGCATTAATGAATCGGCCAACGCGCGGGGAGAGGCGGTTTGCGTATTGGGCGCTCTTCC
GCTTCCTCGCTCACTGACTCGCTGCGCTCGGTCGTTCGGCTGCGGCGAGCGGTATCAGCTCACTCAAAGG
CGGTAATACGGTTATCCACAGAATCAGGGGATAACGCAGGAAAGAACATGTGAGCAAAAGGCCAGCAAAA
GGCCAGGAACCGTAAAAAGGCCGCGTTGCTGGCGTTTTTCCATAGGCTCCGCCCCCCTGACGAGCATCAC
AAAAATCGACGCTCAAGTCAGAGGTGGCGAAACCCGACAGGACTATAAAGATACCAGGCGTTTCCCCCTG
GAAGCTCCCTCGTGCGCTCTCCTGTTCCGACCCTGCCGCTTACCGGATACCTGTCCGCCTTTCTCCCTTC
GGGAAGCGTGGCGCTTTCTCATAGCTCACGCTGTAGGTATCTCAGTTCGGTGTAGGTCGTTCGCTCCAAG
CTGGGCTGTGTGCACGAACCCCCCGTTCAGCCCGACCGCTGCGCCTTATCCGGTAACTATCGTCTTGAGT
CCAACCCGGTAAGACACGACTTATCGCCACTGGCAGCAGCCACTGGTAACAGGATTAGCAGAGCGAGGTA
TGTAGGCGGTGCTACAGAGTTCTTGAAGTGGTGGCCTAACTACGGCTACACTAGAAGGACAGTATTTGGT
ATCTGCGCTCTGCTGAAGCCAGTTACCTTCGGAAAAAGAGTTGGTAGCTCTTGATCCGGCAAACAAACCA
CCGCTGGTAGCGGTGGTTTTTTTGTTTGCAAGCAGCAGATTACGCGCAGAAAAAAAGGATCTCAAGAAGA
TCCTTTGATCTTTTCTACGGGGTCTGACGCTCAGTGGAACGAAAACTCACGTTAAGGGATTTTGGTCATG
AGATTATCAAAAAGGATCTTCACCTAGATCCTTTTAAATTAAAAATGAAGTTTTAAATCAATCTAAAGTA
TATATGAGTAAACTTGGTCTGACAGTTACCAATGCTTAATCAGTGAGGCACCTATCTCAGCGATCTGTCT
ATTTCGTTCATCCATAGTTGCCTGACTCCCCGTCGTGTAGATAACTACGATACGGGAGGGCTTACCATCT
GGCCCCAGTGCTGCAATGATACCGCGAGACCCACGCTCACCGGCTCCAGATTTATCAGCAATAAACCAGC
CAGCCGGAAGGGCCGAGCGCAGAAGTGGTCCTGCAACTTTATCCGCCTCCATCCAGTCTATTAATTGTTG
CCGGGAAGCTAGAGTAAGTAGTTCGCCAGTTAATAGTTTGCGCAACGTTGTTGCCATTGCTACAGGCATC
GTGGTGTCACGCTCGTCGTTTGGTATGGCTTCATTCAGCTCCGGTTCCCAACGATCAAGGCGAGTTACAT
GATCCCCCATGTTGTGCAAAAAAGCGGTTAGCTCCTTCGGTCCTCCGATCGTTGTCAGAAGTAAGTTGGC
CGCAGTGTTATCACTCATGGTTATGGCAGCACTGCATAATTCTCTTACTGTCATGCCATCCGTAAGATGC
TTTTCTGTGACTGGTGAGTACTCAACCAAGTCATTCTGAGAATAGTGTATGCGGCGACCGAGTTGCTCTT
GCCCGGCGTCAATACGGGATAATACCGCGCCACATAGCAGAACTTTAAAAGTGCTCATCATTGGAAAACG
TTCTTCGGGGCGAAAACTCTCAAGGATCTTACCGCTGTTGAGATCCAGTTCGATGTAACCCACTCGTGCA
CCCAACTGATCTTCAGCATCTTTTACTTTCACCAGCGTTTCTGGGTGAGCAAAAACAGGAAGGCAAAATG
CCGCAAAAAAGGGAATAAGGGCGACACGGAAATGTTGAATACTCATACTCTTCCTTTTTCAATATTATTG
AAGCATTTATCAGGGTTATTGTCTCATGAGCGGATACATATTTGAATGTATTTAGAAAAATAAACAAATA
GGGGTTCCGCGCACATTTCCCCGAAAAGTGCCACCTAAATTGTAAGCGTTAATATTTTGTTAAAATTCGC
GTTAAATTTTTGTTAAATCAGCTCATTTTTTAACCAATAGGCCGAAATCGGCAAAATCCCTTATAAATCA
AAAGAATAGACCGAGATAGGGT
[37 nt withheld, positions 4293-4329]
AAAGAACGTGGACTCCAACGTCAAAGG
[49 nt withheld, positions 4357-4405]
T
[91 nt withheld, positions 4407-4497]
G
[124 nt withheld, positions 4499-4622]
CCCATTCGCCATTCAGGCTGCGCAACTGTTGGGAAGGGCGATCGGTGCGGGCCTCTTCGCTATTACGCCA
GTCGACCATAGCCAATTCAATATGGCGTATATGGACTCATGCCAATTCAATATGGTGGATCTGGACCTGT
GCCAATTCAATATGGCGTATATGGACTCGTGCCAATTCAATATGGTGGATCTGGACCCCAGCCAATTCAA
TATGGCGGACTTGGCACCATGCCAATTCAATATGGCGGACTTGGCACTGTGCCAACTGGGGAGGGGTCTA
CTTGGCACGGTGCCAAGTTTGAGGAGGGGTCTTGGCCCTGTGCCAAGTCCGCCATATTGAATTGGCATGG
TGCCAATAATGGCGGCCATATTGGCTATATGCCAGGATCAATATATAGGCAATATCCAATATGGCCCTAT
GCCAATATGGCTATTGGCCAGGTTCAATACTATGTATTGGCCCTATGCCATATAGTATTCCATATATGGG
TTTTCCTATTGACGTAGATAGCCCCTCCCAATGGGCGGTCCCATATACCATATATGGGGCTTCCTAATAC
CGCCCATAGCCACTCCCCCATTGACGTCAATGGTCTCTATATATGGTCTTTCCTATTGACGTCATATGGG
CGGTCCTATTGACGTATATGGCGCCTCCCCCATTGACGTCAATTACGGTAAATGGCCCGCCTGGCTCAAT
GCCCATTGACGTCAATAGGACCACCCACCATTGACGTCAATGGGATGGCTCATTGCCCATTCATATCCGT
TCTCACGCCCCCTATTGACGTCAATGACGGTAAATGGCCCACTTGGCAGTACATCAATATCTATTAATAG
TAACTTGGCAAGTACATTACTATTGGAAGGACGCCAGGGTACATTGGCAGTACTCCCATTGACGTCAATG
GCGGTAAATGGCCCGCGATGGCTGCCAAGTACATCCCCATTGACGTCAATGGGGAGGGGCAATGACGCAA
ATGGGCGTTCCATTGACGTAAATGGGCGGTAGGCGTGCCTAATGGGAGGTCTATATAAGCAATGCTCGTT
TAGGGAAC
