Features (pLannotate 1.2.2; 18 found; start..end, strand, type, name):
     39..57      +  promoter       SP6 promoter: promoter for bacteriophage SP6 RNA polymerase
    112..136     +  protein_bind   attB1: mutant version of attB; recombination site for the Gateway® BP reaction BP Clonase™
    176..481     +  CDS            tardbp (fragment): TADBP_XENTR - Also known as tdp43. Experimental evidence at transcript level: Swiss-Prot protein existence level 2. Probably involved in transcriptional repression (By similarity). May play a role in the maintenance of the circadian clock periodicity. From Xenopus tropicalis (Western clawed frog) (Silurana tropicalis).
    482..1183    +  CDS            Superfolder GFP: Superfolder GFP is a basic (constitutively fluorescent) green fluorescent protein published in 2005, derived from Aequorea victoria. It is reported to be a very rapidly-maturing weak dimer.
   1669..1693    -  protein_bind   attB2: mutant version of attB; recombination site for the Gateway® BP reaction BP Clonase™
   1716..1733    -  promoter       T7 promoter (fragment): promoter for bacteriophage T7 RNA polymerase
   1738..1872    -  polyA_signal   SV40 poly(A) signal: SV40 polyadenylation signal
   1985..2003    -  promoter       T3 promoter: promoter for bacteriophage T3 RNA polymerase
   2048..2064    -  protein_bind   lac operator: The lac repressor binds to the lac operator to inhibit transcription in E. coli. This inhibition can be relieved by adding lactose or isopropyl-β-D-thiogalactopyranoside (IPTG). lac repressor encoded by lacI
   2072..2102    -  promoter       lac promoter: promoter for the E. coli lac operon
   2117..2138    -  protein_bind   CAP binding site: CAP binding activates transcription in the presence of cAMP. E. coli catabolite activator protein
   2151..2243    -  CDS            lacI (fragment): lac repressor; lacI; The lac repressor binds to the lac operator to inhibit transcription in E. coli. This inhibition can be relieved by adding lactose or isopropyl-β-D-thiogalactopyranoside (IPTG).
   2426..3014    -  rep_origin     ori: high-copy-number ColE1/pMB1/pBR322/pUC origin of replication
   3185..4045    -  CDS            AmpR: β-lactamase; bla; confers resistance to ampicillin, carbenicillin, and related antibiotics
   4046..4150    -  promoter       AmpR promoter: bla
   4203..4631    -  rep_origin     f1 ori (sequence partly withheld): f1 bacteriophage origin of replication; arrow indicates direction of (+) strand synthesis
   4636..4702    -  CDS            lacZα (fragment): LacZα fragment of β-galactosidase; lacZ fragment
   4709..4       +  promoter       CMV IE94 promoter (across the origin): enhancer/promoter region of simian cytomegalovirus major immediate early transcription unit IE94
>Addgene plasmid #107832 | pHBS985 TDP43 RRM-GFP G348C | addgene full sequence | sequence record 207970 | Addgene NGS Result
GAACCGCCATTCTGCCTGGGGACGTCGGAGCAAGCTTGATTTAGGTGACACTATAGAATACAAGCTACTT
GTTCTTTTTGCAGGATCCCATCGATTCGAATTCAAGGATCAACAAGTTTGTACAAAAAAGCAGGCTGGCG
CCGGTACCACCGGTGCCACCATGGGATCCATGTCTGAATATATTCGGGTAACCGAAGATGAGAACGATGA
GCCCATTGAAATACCATCGGAAGACGATGGGACGGTGCTGCTCTCCACGGTTACAGCCCAGTTTCCAGGG
GCGTGTGGGCTTCGCTACAGGAATCCAGTGTCTCAGTGTATGAGAGGTGTCCGGCTGGTAGAAGGAATTC
TGCATGCCCCAGATGCTGGCTGGGGAAATCTGGTGTATGTTGTCAACTATCCAAAAGATAACAAAAGAAA
AATGGATGAGACAGATGCTTCATCAGCAGTGAAAGTGAAAAGAGCAGTCCAGAAAACATCCAGTAAAGGA
GAGGAACTATTTACAGGTACTGTGCCTATCAAAGTCGAGCTGGACGGCGACGTAAACGGCCACAAGTTCA
GCGTGCGTGGCGAGGGCGAGGGCGATGCCACCGAGGGCAAGCTGACCCTGAAGTTCATCTGCACCACCGG
CAAGCTGCCGGTGCCGTGGCCGACCCTCGTGACCACCCTGACCTACGGCGTGCAGTGCTTCAGCCGCTAC
CCGGACCACATGAAGCGTCACGACTTCTTCAAGTCCGCCATGCCGGAAGGCTACGTCCAGGAGCGCACCA
TCGAGTTCAAGGACGACGGCACCTACAAGACCCGCGCGGAGGTGAAGTTCGAGGGCGACACCCTGGTGAA
CCGCATCGAGCTGAAGGGCAACGACTTCAAGGAGGACGGCAACATCCTGGGTCACAAGCTGGAGTACAAC
CACAACAGCCACAACGTCCGTATCGAAGCCGACAAGCAGAAGAACGGCATCAAGGCTAACTTCAAGATCC
GCCACAACGTTGAGGACGGCAGCCAGCAGGAAGCCGACCACAAACAGCAGAACACCCCGATCGGCGACGG
CCCGGTGCGCCTGCCGGACAACCACTATCTGAGCACCCAGACCACGCTGAGCAAAGACCCGAACGAGAAG
CGCGATCACATGGTCCTGAAGGAGTTCGTGACGGCAGCCGGTATCACTAAAGGTGAAGATGAAAGTGGAT
CCAATGCCGAACCTAAGCACAATAGCAATAGACAGTTAGAAAGAAGTGGAAGATTTGGTGGTAATCCAGG
TGGCTTTGGGAATCAGGGTGGATTTGGTAATAGCAGAGGGGGTGGAGCTGGTTTGGGAAACAATCAAGGT
AGTAATATGGGTGGTGGGATGAACTTTGGTGCGTTCAGCATTAATCCAGCCATGATGGCTGCCGCCCAGG
CAGCACTACAGAGCAGTTGGGGTATGATGGGCATGTTAGCCAGCCAGCAGAACCAGTCATGCCCATCGGG
TAATAACCAAAACCAAGGCAACATGCAGAGGGAGCCAAACCAGGCCTTCGGTTCTGGAAATAACTCTTAT
AGTGGCTCTAATTCTGGTGCAGCAATTGGTTGGGGATCAGCATCCAATGCAGGGTCGGGCAGTGGTTTTA
ATGGAGGCTTTGGCTCAAGCATGGATTCTAAGTCTTCTGGCTGGGGAATGTAGACTAGACCCAGCTTTCT
TGTACAAAGTGGTTGATCCTCTCGAGCCTCTAGAACTATAGTGAGTCGTATTACGTAGATCCAGACATGA
TAAGATACATTGATGAGTTTGGACAAACCACAACTAGAATGCAGTGAAAAAAATGCTTTATTTGTGAAAT
TTGTGATGCTATTGCTTTATTTGTAACCATTATAAGCTGCAATAAACAAGTTAACAACAACAATTGCATT
CATTTTATGTTTCAGGTTCAGGGGGAGGTGTGGGAGGTTTTTTAATTCGCGGCCGCGGCGCCAATGCATT
GGGCCCGGTACCCAGCTTTTGTTCCCTTTAGTGAGGGTTAATTGCGCGCTTGGCGTAATCATGGTCATAG
CTGTTTCCTGTGTGAAATTGTTATCCGCTCACAATTCCACACAACATACGAGCCGGGAGCATAAAGTGTA
AAGCCTGGGGTGCCTAATGAGTGAGCTAACTCACATTAATTGCGTTGCGCTCACTGCCCGCTTTCCAGTC
GGGAAACCTGTCGTGCCAGCTGCATTAATGAATCGGCCAACGCGCGGGGAGAGGCGGTTTGCGTATTGGG
CGCTCTTCCGCTTCCTCGCTCACTGACTCGCTGCGCTCGGTCGTTCGGCTGCGGCGAGCGGTATCAGCTC
ACTCAAAGGCGGTAATACGGTTATCCACAGAATCAGGGGATAACGCAGGAAAGAACATGTGAGCAAAAGG
CCAGCAAAAGGCCAGGAACCGTAAAAAGGCCGCGTTGCTGGCGTTTTTCCATAGGCTCCGCCCCCCTGAC
GAGCATCACAAAAATCGACGCTCAAGTCAGAGGTGGCGAAACCCGACAGGACTATAAAGATACCAGGCGT
TTCCCCCTGGAAGCTCCCTCGTGCGCTCTCCTGTTCCGACCCTGCCGCTTACCGGATACCTGTCCGCCTT
TCTCCCTTCGGGAAGCGTGGCGCTTTCTCATAGCTCACGCTGTAGGTATCTCAGTTCGGTGTAGGTCGTT
CGCTCCAAGCTGGGCTGTGTGCACGAACCCCCCGTTCAGCCCGACCGCTGCGCCTTATCCGGTAACTATC
GTCTTGAGTCCAACCCGGTAAGACACGACTTATCGCCACTGGCAGCAGCCACTGGTAACAGGATTAGCAG
AGCGAGGTATGTAGGCGGTGCTACAGAGTTCTTGAAGTGGTGGCCTAACTACGGCTACACTAGAAGAACA
GTATTTGGTATCTGCGCTCTGCTGAAGCCAGTTACCTTCGGAAAAAGAGTTGGTAGCTCTTGATCCGGCA
AACAAACCACCGCTGGTAGCGGTGGTTTTTTTGTTTGCAAGCAGCAGATTACGCGCAGAAAAAAAGGATC
TCAAGAAGATCCTTTGATCTTTTCTACGGGGTCTGACGCTCAGTGGAACGAAAACTCACGTTAAGGGATT
TTGGTCATGAGATTATCAAAAAGGATCTTCACCTAGATCCTTTTAAATTAAAAATGAAGTTTTAAATCAA
TCTAAAGTATATATGAGTAAACTTGGTCTGACAGTTACCAATGCTTAATCAGTGAGGCACCTATCTCAGC
GATCTGTCTATTTCGTTCATCCATAGTTGCCTGACTCCCCGTCGTGTAGATAACTACGATACGGGAGGGC
TTACCATCTGGCCCCAGTGCTGCAATGATACCGCGAGACCCACGCTCACCGGCTCCAGATTTATCAGCAA
TAAACCAGCCAGCCGGAAGGGCCGAGCGCAGAAGTGGTCCTGCAACTTTATCCGCCTCCATCCAGTCTAT
TAATTGTTGCCGGGAAGCTAGAGTAAGTAGTTCGCCAGTTAATAGTTTGCGCAACGTTGTTGCCATTGCT
ACAGGCATCGTGGTGTCACGCTCGTCGTTTGGTATGGCTTCATTCAGCTCCGGTTCCCAACGATCAAGGC
GAGTTACATGATCCCCCATGTTGTGCAAAAAAGCGGTTAGCTCCTTCGGTCCTCCGATCGTTGTCAGAAG
TAAGTTGGCCGCAGTGTTATCACTCATGGTTATGGCAGCACTGCATAATTCTCTTACTGTCATGCCATCC
GTAAGATGCTTTTCTGTGACTGGTGAGTACTCAACCAAGTCATTCTGAGAATAGTGTATGCGGCGACCGA
GTTGCTCTTGCCCGGCGTCAATACGGGATAATACCGCGCCACATAGCAGAACTTTAAAAGTGCTCATCAT
TGGAAAACGTTCTTCGGGGCGAAAACTCTCAAGGATCTTACCGCTGTTGAGATCCAGTTCGATGTAACCC
ACTCGTGCACCCAACTGATCTTCAGCATCTTTTACTTTCACCAGCGTTTCTGGGTGAGCAAAAACAGGAA
GGCAAAATGCCGCAAAAAAGGGAATAAGGGCGACACGGAAATGTTGAATACTCATACTCTTCCTTTTTCA
ATATTATTGAAGCATTTATCAGGGTTATTGTCTCATGAGCGGATACATATTTGAATGTATTTAGAAAAAT
AAACAAATAGGGGTTCCGCGCACATTTCCCCGAAAAGTGCCACCTAAATTGTAAGCGTTAATATTTTGTT
AAAATTCGCGTTAAATTTTTGTTAAATCAGCTCATTTTTTAACCAATAGGCCGAAATCGGCAAAATCCCT
TATAAATCAAAAGAATAGACCGAGATAGGGT
[37 nt withheld, positions 4302-4338]
AAAGAACGTGGACTCCAACGTCAAAGG
[49 nt withheld, positions 4366-4414]
T
[91 nt withheld, positions 4416-4506]
G
[124 nt withheld, positions 4508-4631]
CCCATTCGCCATTCAGGCTGCGCAACTGTTGGGAAGGGCGATCGGTGCGGGCCTCTTCGCTATTACGCCA
GTCGACCGCCAATTCAATATGGCGTATATGGACTCATGCCAATTCAATATGGTGGATCTGGACCTGTGCC
AATTCAATATGGCGTATATGGACTCGTGCCAATTCAATATGGTGGATCTGGACCCCAGCCAATTCAATAT
GGCGGACTTGGCACCATGCCAATTCAATATGGCGGACCTGGCACTGTGCCAACTGGGGAGGGGTCTACTT
GGCACGGTGCCAAGTTTGAGGAGGGGTCTTGGCCCTGTGCCAAGTCCGCCATATTGAATTGGCATGGTGC
CAATAATGGCGGCCATATTGGCTATATGCCAGGATCAATATATAGGCAATATCCAATATGGCCCTATGCC
AATATGGCTATTGGCCAGGTTCAATACTATGTATTGGCCCTATGCCATATAGTATTCCATATATGGGTTT
TCCTATTGACGTAGATAGCCCCTCCCAATGGGCGGTCCCATATACCATATATGGGGCTTCCTAATACCGC
CCATAGCCACTCCCCCATTGACGTCAATGGTCTCTATATATGGTCTTTCCTATTGACGTCATATGGGCGG
TCCTATTGACGTATATGGCGCCTCCCCCATTGACGTCAATTACGGTAAATGGCCCGCCTGGCTCAATGCC
CATTGACGTCAATAGGACCACCCACCATTGACGTCAATGGGATGGCTCATTGCCCATTCATATCCGTTCT
CACGCCCCCTATTGACGTCAATGACGGTAAATGGCCCACTTGGCAGTACATCAATATCTATTAATAGTAA
CTTGGCAAGTACATTACTATTGGAAGTACGCCAGGGTACATTGGCAGTACTCCCATTGACGTCAATGGCG
GTAAATGGCCCGCGATGGCTGCCAAGTACATCCCCATTGACGTCAATGGGGAGGGGCAATGACGCAAATG
GGCGTTCCATTGACGTAAATGGGCGGTAGGCGTGCCTAATGGGAGGTCTATATAAGCAATGCTCGTTTAG
G
